Addgene plasmid #194297: GLRX-roGFP2 in pT3TS-Dest
Purpose: In vitro transcription of the redox sensor GLRX-roGFP2 from the T3 promoter. Parton lab clone KRK
Depositing lab: Rob Parton. Depositing organization: University of Queensland, Institute for Molecular Bioscience. Publication: Caveolae sense oxidative stress through membrane lipid peroxidation and cytosolic release of CAVIN1 to regulate NRF2. Wu Y, Lim YW, Stroud DA, Martel N, Hall TE, Lo HP, Ferguson C, Ryan MT, McMahon KA, Parton RG. Dev Cell. 2023 Mar 13;58(5):376-397.e4. doi: 10.1016/j.devcel.2023.02.004. Epub 2023 Feb 28. PubMed 36858041.
Backbone
  Vector backbone: pT3TS-Dest_R1-R3 (Addgene 140878)
  Vector type: In vitro transcription of mRNA
Growth in bacteria
  Bacterial resistance: Ampicillin, 100 μg/mL
  Growth temperature: 37°C
  Growth strain: DH5alpha
  Copy number: High Copy
Gene/Insert
  Gene/Insert name: GLRX-roGFP2
  Species: Synthetic
Terms and licenses: Academic/Nonprofit Terms; Industry Terms: Not Available to Industry
Depositor comments: Please visit https://www.biorxiv.org/content/10.1101/2021.06.09.447684v2 for bioRxiv preprint.
How to cite: GLRX-roGFP2 in pT3TS-Dest was a gift from Rob Parton (Addgene plasmid # 194297 ; http://n2t.net/addgene:194297 ; RRID:Addgene_194297)
