[The description below was written by a language model from this plasmid's Addgene catalogue record and pLannotate feature annotations shown in this document.]
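Description:
GLRX-roGFP2 in pT3TS-Dest is a 4,330 nt plasmid for in vitro transcription of mRNA, built by Gateway recombination into the pT3TS-Dest_R1-R3 destination backbone. It is maintained in E. coli as a high-copy plasmid through a ColE1/pUC-type origin and selected with ampicillin via the bla (AmpR) gene and its own promoter. The backbone also carries an f1 phage origin and remnants of a pBluescript-like cloning region: lacZα and lacI fragments, a CAP binding site, the lac promoter and the lac operator. None of these has a role in the transcription cassette.

The payload is a synthetic fusion sensor in which human glutaredoxin 1 (GLRX) lies upstream of roGFP2, a redox-sensitive GFP derived from Aequorea victoria. An unannotated stretch of about 100 nt between the two coding regions presumably encodes a linker. In sensors of this design, glutaredoxin couples the roGFP2 disulfide to the glutathione redox couple, so the fluorescence readout reports the glutathione redox state. The fusion is flanked by attB1 and attB3 sites left by the Gateway reaction. It sits between the Xenopus laevis beta-globin 5'-UTR, a translational enhancer, and the matching beta-globin 3'-UTR; such UTRs generally support the stability and translation of synthetic transcripts. A T3 promoter at the start of the cassette drives sense-strand transcription with T3 RNA polymerase, while a T7 promoter downstream points in the opposite direction.

The recorded purpose is production of sensor mRNA from the T3 promoter. The record does not state the organism or cell type that receives the mRNA, though the associated study concerns caveolae and responses to oxidative stress.
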