Features (pLannotate 1.2.2; 17 found; start..end, strand, type, name):
      1..19      +  promoter       T3 promoter: promoter for bacteriophage T3 RNA polymerase
     44..86      +  5'UTR          Xenopus globin 5'-UTR: translational enhancer from the 5'-UTR of the major beta-globin gene of Xenopus laevis
     94..114     +  protein_bind   attB1: mutant version of attB; core recombination site for the Gateway® BP reaction BP Clonase™
    124..441     +  CDS            GLRX: GLRX1_HUMAN - Also known as GRX. Experimental evidence at protein level: Swiss-Prot protein existence level 1. Has a glutathione-disulfide oxidoreductase activity in the presence of NADPH and glutathione reductase. Reduces low molecular weight disulfides and proteins. From Homo sapiens (Human).
    547..1257    +  CDS            roGFP2: roGFP2 is a basic (constitutively fluorescent) green fluorescent protein published in 2004, derived from Aequorea victoria.
   1261..1281    -  protein_bind   attB3: mutant version of attB; core recombination site for the Gateway® BP reaction BP Clonase™
   1306..1431    +  3'UTR          Xenopus globin 3'-UTR: 3'-UTR of the major beta-globin gene of Xenopus laevis
   1519..1537    -  promoter       T7 promoter: promoter for bacteriophage T7 RNA polymerase
   1540..1697    +  CDS            lacZα (fragment): LacZα fragment of β-galactosidase; lacZ fragment
   1729..2157    -  rep_origin     f1 ori (sequence partly withheld): f1 bacteriophage origin of replication; arrow indicates direction of (+) strand synthesis
   2184..2288    +  promoter       AmpR promoter: bla
   2289..3149    +  CDS            AmpR: β-lactamase; bla; confers resistance to ampicillin, carbenicillin, and related antibiotics
   3320..3908    +  rep_origin     ori: high-copy-number ColE1/pMB1/pBR322/pUC origin of replication
   4091..4183    +  CDS            lacI (fragment): lac repressor; lacI; The lac repressor binds to the lac operator to inhibit transcription in E. coli. This inhibition can be relieved by adding lactose or isopropyl-β-D-thiogalactopyranoside (IPTG).
   4196..4217    +  protein_bind   CAP binding site: CAP binding activates transcription in the presence of cAMP. E. coli catabolite activator protein
   4232..4262    +  promoter       lac promoter: promoter for the E. coli lac operon
   4270..4286    +  protein_bind   lac operator: The lac repressor binds to the lac operator to inhibit transcription in E. coli. This inhibition can be relieved by adding lactose or isopropyl-β-D-thiogalactopyranoside (IPTG). lac repressor encoded by lacI
>Addgene plasmid #194297 | GLRX-roGFP2 in pT3TS-Dest | addgene full sequence | sequence record 383997 | Addgene NGS Result
AATTAACCCTCACTAAAGGGAACAAAAGCTGGAGCTAAGCTTGCTTGTTCTTTTTGCAGAAGCTCAGAAT
AAACGCTCAACTTTGGCAGATCTCAAGTTTGTACAAAAAAGCAGGCTGCCACCATGGCCCAGGAATTTGT
TAATTGCAAGATACAACCCGGCAAGGTTGTAGTGTTTATCAAGCCGACCTGTCCTTACTGCCGACGTGCG
CAAGAAATTCTTTCACAGCTGCCAATAAAGCAGGGGTTGTTGGAGTTCGTTGATATTACAGCAACTAACC
ACACCAATGAGATCCAAGACTATTTGCAACAACTTACCGGTGCGCGAACAGTTCCAAGGGTCTTTATCGG
AAAGGATTGTATAGGCGGCTGCTCTGACCTTGTCTCTCTGCAACAATCTGGCGAGCTCCTGACGAGGTTG
AAACAAATAGGCGCACTGCAGACTTCTGGAGGTAGTGGAGGGGGTGGTTCAGGCGGTGGCGGTTCTGGTG
GTGGAGGTAGCGGGGGCGGCGGCAGCGGAGGAGGCGGATCCGGGGGAGAGTTTGTGAGTAAGGGTGAGGA
ACTCTTTACTGGTGTTGTCCCGATCCTGGTGGAGCTCGATGGGGATGTGAACGGGCACAAATTCTCCGTC
AGCGGGGAGGGCGAAGGTGACGCCACGTACGGGAAATTGACGCTTAAATTTATTAGTACCACAGGAAAGC
TGCCAGTCCCGTGGCCAACCCTCGTAACGACCCTTACGTACGGAGTGCAATGCTTTTCCAGGTACCCTGA
TCACATGAAGCAACACGACTTCTTCAAATCCGCCATGCCTGAAGGTTATGTTCAAGAACGGACCATCTTT
TTCAAAGACGACGGCAACTATAAGACAAGAGCAGAGGTCAAGTTTGAGGGTGATACACTTGTCAATAGAA
TCGAGCTGAAAGGGATTGACTTCAAGGAGGATGGTAATATCCTGGGGCATAAGCTCGAGTACAACTACAA
CTGCCATAACGTCTACATTATGGCCGATAAACAGAAGAACGGGATTAAAGTAAATTTCAAGATTCGTCAT
AACATTGAAGACGGCAGCGTTCAACTTGCAGATCATTACCAGCAAAACACGCCCATTGGAGACGGGCCGG
TTCTGCTTCCCGACAACCATTACTTGAGCACGTGTAGTGCCCTCTCTAAGGACCCGAACGAGAAGCGGGA
TCACATGGTTCTTCTTGAGTTTGTAACAGCAGCCGGGATAACCCTGGGTATGGATGAGTTGTACAAATAA
CAACTTTATTATACATAGTTGCTCGAGCGGATCTGGTTACCACTAAACCAGCCTCAAGAACACCCGAATG
GAGTCTCTAAGCTACATAATACCAACTTACACTTTACAAAATGTTGTCCCCCAAAATGTAGCCATTCGTA
TCTGCTCCTAATAAAAAGAAAGTTTCTTCACATTCTAAAAAAAAAAAAAAAAAAAAAAAAAAAAACCCCC
CCCCCCCCCCTGCAGGGCCAAGTCGGCCTCTAGAGGTACCCAATTCGCCCTATAGTGAGTCGTATTACAA
TTCACTGGCCGTCGTTTTACAACGTCGTGACTGGGAAAACCCTGGCGTTACCCAACTTAATCGCCTTGCA
GCACATCCCCCTTTCGCCAGCTGGCGTAATAGCGAAGAGGCCCGCACCGATCGCCCTTCCCAACAGTTGC
GCAGCCTGAATGGCGAATGGCAAATTGTAAGCGTTAATATTTTGTTAAAATTCGCGTTAAATTTTTGTTA
AATCAGCTCATTTTTTAACCAATAGGCCGAAATCGGCAAAATCCCTTATAAATCAAAAGAATAGACCGAG
ATAGGGT
[37 nt withheld, positions 1828-1864]
AAAGAACGTGGACTCCAACGTCAAAGG
[49 nt withheld, positions 1892-1940]
T
[91 nt withheld, positions 1942-2032]
G
[124 nt withheld, positions 2034-2157]
CAGGTGGCACTTTTCGGGGAAATGTGCGCGGAACCCCTATTTGTTTATTTTTCTAAATACATTCAAATAT
GTATCTGCTCATGAGACAATAACCCTGATAAATGCTTCAATAATATTGAAAAAGGAAGAGTATGAGTATT
CAACATTTCCGTGTCGCCCTTATTCCCTTTTTTGCGGCATTTTGCCTTCCTGTTTTTGCTCACCCAGAAA
CGCTGGTGAAAGTAAAAGATGCTGAAGATCAGTTGGGTGCACGAGTGGGTTACATCGAACTGGATCTCAA
CAGCGGTAAGATCCTTGAGAGTTTTCGCCCCGAAGAACGTTTTCCAATGATGAGCACTTTTAAAGTTCTG
CTATGTGGCGCGGTATTATCCCGTATTGACGCCGGGCAAGAGCAACTCGGTCGCCGCATACACTATTCTC
AGAATGACTTGGTTGAGTACTCACCAGTCACAGAAAAGCATCTTACGGATGGCATGACAGTAAGAGAATT
ATGCAGTGCTGCCATAACCATGAGTGATAACACTGCGGCCAACTTACTTCTGACAACGATCGGAGGACCG
AAGGAGCTAACCGCTTTTTTGCACAACATGGGGGATCATGTAACTCGCCTTGATCGTTGGGAACCGGAGC
TGAATGAAGCCATACCAAACGACGAGCGTGACACCACGATGCCTGTAGCAATGGCAACAACGTTGCGCAA
ACTATTAACTGGCGAACTACTTACTCTAGCTTCCCGGCAACAATTAATAGACTGGATGGAGGCGGATAAA
GTTGCAGGACCACTTCTGCGCTCGGCCCTTCCGGCTGGCTGGTTTATTGCTGATAAATCTGGAGCCGGTG
AGCGTGGGTCTCGCGGTATCATTGCAGCACTGGGGCCAGATGGTAAGCCCTCCCGTATCGTAGTTATCTA
CACGACGGGGAGTCAGGCAACTATGGATGAACGAAATAGACAGATCGCTGAGATAGGTGCCTCACTGATT
AAGCATTGGTAACTGTCAGACCAAGTTTACTCATATATACTTTAGATTGATTTAAAACTTCATTTTTAAT
TTAAAAGGATCTAGGTGAAGATCCTTTTTGATAATCTCATGACCAAAATCCCTTAACGTGAGTTTTCGTT
CCACTGAGCGTCAGACCCCGTAGAAAAGATCAAAGGATCTTCTTGAGATCCTTTTTTTCTGCGCGTAATC
TGCTGCTTGCAAACAAAAAAACCACCGCTACCAGCGGTGGTTTGTTTGCCGGATCAAGAGCTACCAACTC
TTTTTCCGAAGGTAACTGGCTTCAGCAGAGCGCAGATACCAAATACTGTTCTTCTAGTGTAGCCGTAGTT
AGGCCACCACTTCAAGAACTCTGTAGCACCGCCTACATACCTCGCTCTGCTAATCCTGTTACCAGTGGCT
GCTGCCAGTGGCGATAAGTCGTGTCTTACCGGGTTGGACTCAAGACGATAGTTACCGGATAAGGCGCAGC
GGTCGGGCTGAACGGGGGGTTCGTGCACACAGCCCAGCTTGGAGCGAACGACCTACACCGAACTGAGATA
CCTACAGCGTGAGCTATGAGAAAGCGCCACGCTTCCCGAAGGGAGAAAGGCGGACAGGTATCCGGTAAGC
GGCAGGGTCGGAACAGGAGAGCGCACGAGGGAGCTTCCAGGGGGAAACGCCTGGTATCTTTATAGTCCTG
TCGGGTTTCGCCACCTCTGACTTGAGCGTCGATTTTTGTGATGCTCGTCAGGGGGGCGGAGCCTATGGAA
AAACGCCAGCAACGCGGCCTTTTTACGGTTCCTGGCCTTTTGCTGGCCTTTTGCTCACATGTTCTTTCCT
GCGTTATCCCCTGATTCTGTGGATAACCGTATTACCGCCTTTGAGTGAGCTGATACCGCTCGCCGCAGCC
GAACGACCGAGCGCAGCGAGTCAGTGAGCGAGGAAGCGGAAGAGCGCCCAATACGCAAACCGCCTCTCCC
CGCGCGTTGGCCGATTCATTAATGCAGCTGGCACGACAGGTTTCCCGACTGGAAAGCGGGCAGTGAGCGC
AACGCAATTAATGTGAGTTAGCTCACTCATTAGGCACCCCAGGCTTTACACTTTATGCTTCCGGCTCGTA
TGTTGTGTGGAATTGTGAGCGGATAACAATTTCACACAGGAAACAGCTATGACCATGATTACGCCAAGCT
CGA
